>Addgene plasmid #66800 | 4XCLEAR-luciferase reporter | addgene full sequence | sequence record 318948 | Addgene NGS Result
CAAACCGCCTCTCCCCGCGCGTTGGCCGATTCATTAATGCAGCTGGCACGACAGGTTTCCCGACTGGAAA
GCGGGCAGTGAGCGCAACGCAATTAATGTGAGTTAGCTCACTCATTAGGCACCCCAGGCTTTACACTTTA
TGCTTCCGGCTCGTATGTTGTGTGGAATTGTGAGCGGATAACAATTTCACACAGGAAACAGCTATGACAT
GATTACGAATTCGAGCTCGCCCGGGGCTCGAGCTGTGACGGAAGATCACTTCGCAGAATAAATAAATCCT
GGTGTCCCTGTTGATACCGGGAAGCCCTGGGCCAACTTTTGGCGAAAATGAGACGTTGATCGGCACGTAA
GAGGTTCCAACTTTCACCATAATGAAATAAGATCACTACCGGGCGTATTTTTTGAGTTGTCGAGATTTTC
AGGAGCTAAGGAAGCTAAAATGGAGAAAAAAATCACTGGATATACCACCGTTGATATATCCCAATGGCAT
CGTAAAGAACATTTTGAGGCATTTCAGTCAGTTGCTCAATGTACCTATAACCAGACCGTTCAGCTGGATA
TTACGGCCTTTTTAAAGACCGTAAAGAAAAATAAGCACAAGTTTTATCCGGCCTTTATTCACATTCTTGC
CCGCCTGATGAATGCTCATCCGGAATTACGTATGGCAATGAAAGACGGTGAGCTGGTGATATGGGATAGT
GTTCACCCTTGTTACACCGTTTTCCATGAGCAAACTGAAACGTTTTCATCGCTCTGGAGTGAATACCACG
ACGATTTCCGGCAGTTTCTACACATATATTCGCAAGATGTGGCGTGTTACGGTGAAAACCTGGCCTATTT
CCCTAAAGGGTTTATTGAGAATATGTTTTTCGTCTCAGCCAATCCCTGGGTGAGTTTCACCAGTTTTGAT
TTAAACGTGGCCAATATGGACAACTTCTTCGCCCCCGTTTTCACCATGGGCAAATATTATACGCAAGGCG
ACAAGGTGCTGATGCCGCTGGCGATTCAGGTTCATCATGCCGTTTGTGATGGCTTCCATGTCGGCAGAAT
GCTTAATGAATTACAACAGTACTGCGATGAGTGGCAGGGCGGGGCGTAACTCGAGGGTCACGTGACCCCA
GGGTCACGTGACCCTGCGGGTCACGTGACCCTGCGGGTCACGTGACCAGATCTGACTTCTAGAGATCCGG
CAAACCCCGCCCAGCGTCTTGTCATTGGCGAATTCGAACACGCAGATGCAGTCGGGGCGGCGCGGTCCGA
GGTCCACTTCGCATATTAAGGTGACGCGTGTGGCCTCGAACACCGAGCGACCCTGCATAAGCTTGCCACC
ATGGAAGACGCCAAAAACATAAAGAAAGGCCCGGCGCCATTCTATCCTCTAGAGGATGGAACCGCTGGAG
AGCAACTGCATAAGGCTATGAAGAGATACGCCCTGGTTCCTGGAACAATTGCTTTTACAGATGCACATAT
CGAGGTGAACATCACGTACGCGGAATACTTCGAAATGTCCGTTCGGTTGGCAGAAGCTATGAAACGATAT
GGGCTGAATACAAATCACAGAATCGTCGTATGCAGTGAAAACTCTCTTCAATTCTTTATGCCGGTGTTGG
GCGCGTTATTTATCGGAGTTGCAGTTGCGCCCGCGAACGACATTTATAATGAACGTGAATTGCTCAACAG
TATGAACATTTCGCAGCCTACCGTAGTGTTTGTTTCCAAAAAGGGGTTGCAAAAAATTTTGAACGTGCAA
AAAAAATTACCAATAATCCAGAAAATTATTATCATGGATTCTAAAACGGATTACCAGGGATTTCAGTCGA
TGTACACGTTCGTCACATCTCATCTACCTCCCGGTTTTAATGAATACGATTTTGTACCAGAGTCCTTTGA
TCGTGACAAAACAATTGCACTGATAATGAATTCCTCTGGATCTACTGGGTTACCTAAGGGTGTGGCCCTT
CCGCATAGAACTGCCTGCGTCAGATTCTCGCATGCCAGAGATCCTATTTTTGGCAATCAAATCATTCCGG
ATACTGCGATTTTAAGTGTTGTTCCATTCCATCACGGTTTTGGAATGTTTACTACACTCGGATATTTGAT
ATGTGGATTTCGAGTCGTCTTAATGTATAGATTTGAAGAAGAGCTGTTTTTACGATCCCTTCAGGATTAC
AAAATTCAAAGTGCGTTGCTAGTACCAACCCTATTTTCATTCTTCGCCAAAAGCACTCTGATTGACAAAT
ACGATTTATCTAATTTACACGAAATTGCTTCTGGGGGCGCACCTCTTTCGAAAGAAGTCGGGGAAGCGGT
TGCAAAACGCTTCCATCTTCCAGGGATACGACAAGGATATGGGCTCACTGAGACTACATCAGCTATTCTG
ATTACACCCGAGGGGGATGATAAACCGGGCGCGGTCGGTAAAGTTGTTCCATTTTTTGAAGCGAAGGTTG
TGGATCTGGATACCGGGAAAACGCTGGGCGTTAATCAGAGAGGCGAATTATGTGTCAGAGGACCTATGAT
TATGTCCGGTTATGTAAACAATCCGGAAGCGACCAACGCCTTGATTGACAAGGATGGATGGCTACATTCT
GGAGACATAGCTTACTGGGACGAAGACGAACACTTCTTCATAGTTGACCGCTTGAAGTCTTTAATTAAAT
ACAAAGGATATCAGGTGGCCCCCGCTGAATTGGAATCGATATTGTTACAACACCCCAACATCTTCGACGC
GGGCGTGGCAGGTCTTCCCGACGATGACGCCGGTGAACTTCCCGCCGCCGTTGTTGTTTTGGAGCACGGA
AAGACGATGACGGAAAAAGAGATCGTGGATTACGTCGCCAGTCAAGTAACAACCGCGAAAAAGTTGCGCG
GAGGAGTTGTGTTTGTGGACGAAGTACCGAAAGGTCTTACCGGAAAACTCGACGCAAGAAAAATCAGAGA
GATCCTCATAAAGGCCAAGAAGGGCGGAAAGTCCAAATTGTAAAGTTAACAGATCGGCCGCGACTCTAGC
TAGAGGATCTTTGTGAAGGAACCTTACTTCTGTGGTGTGACATAATTGGACAAACTACCTACAGAGATTT
AAAGCTCTAAGGTAAATATAAAATTTTTAAGTGTATAATGTGTTAAACTACTGATTCTAATTGTTTGTGT
ATTTTAGATTCCAACCTATGGAACTGATGAATGGGAGCAGTGGTGGAATGCCTTTAATGAGGAAAACCTG
TTTTGCTCAGAAGAAATGCCATCTAGTGATGATGAGGCTACTGCTGACTCTCAACATTCTACTCCTCCAA
AAAAGAAGAGAAAGGTAGAAGACCCCAAGGACTTTCCTTCAGAATTGCTAAGTTTTTTGAGTCATGCTGT
GTTTAGTAATAGAACTCTTGCTTGCTTTGCTATTTACACCACAAAGGAAAAAGCTGCACTGCTATACAAG
AAAATTATGGAAAAATATTCTGTAACCTTTATAAGTAGGCATAACAGTTATAATCATAACATACTGTTTT
TTCTTACTCCACACAGGCATAGAGTGTCTGCTATTAATAACTATGCTCAAAAATTGTGTACCTTTAGCTT
TTTAATTTGTAAAGGGGTTAATAAGGAATATTTGATGTATAGTGCCTTGACTAGAGATCATAATCAGCCA
TACCACATTTGTAGAGGTTTTACTTGCTTTAAAAAACCTCCCACACCTCCCCCTGAACCTGAAACATAAA
ATGAATGCAATTGTTGTTGTTAACTTGTTTATTGCAGCTTATAATGGTTACAAATAAAGCAATAGCATCA
CAAATTTCACAAATAAAGCATTTTTTTCACTGCATTCTAGTTGTGGTTTGTCCAAACTCATCAATGTATC
TTATCATGTCTGGATCGGCCGAGTTTCCGCGGGACCCCGGCCAGAGCTTGGCACTGGCCGTCGTTTTACA
ACGTCGTGACTGGGAAAACCCTGGCGTTACCCAACTTAATCGCCTTGCAGCACATCCCCCTTTCGCCAGC
TGGCGTAATAGCGAAGAGGCCCGCACCGATCGCCCTTCCCAACAGTTGCGCAGCCTGAATGGCGAATGGC
GCCTGATGCGGTATTTTCTCCTTACGCATCTGTGCGGTATTTCACACCGCATATGGTGCACTCTCAGTAC
AATCTGCTCTGATGCCGCATAGTTAAGCCAGCCCCGACACCCGCCAACACCCGCTGACGCGCCCTGACGG
GCTTGTCTGCTCCCGGCATCCGCTTACAGACAAGCTGTGACCGTCTCCGGGAGCTGCATGTGTCAGAGGT
TTTCACCGTCATCACCGAAACGCGCGAGACGAAAGGGCCTCGTGATACGCCTATTTTTATAGGTTAATGT
CATGATAATAATGGTTTCTTAGACGTCAGGTGGCACTTTTCGGGGAAATGTGCGCGGAACCCCTATTTGT
TTATTTTTCTAAATACATTCAAATATGTATCCGCTCATGAGACAATAACCCTGATAAATGCTTCAATAAT
ATTGAAAAAGGAAGAGTATGAGTATTCAACATTTCCGTGTCGCCCTTATTCCCTTTTTTGCGGCATTTTG
CCTTCCTGTTTTTGCTCACCCAGAAACGCTGGTGAAAGTAAAAGATGCTGAAGATCAGTTGGGTGCACGA
GTGGGTTACATCGAACTGGATCTCAACAGCGGTAAGATCCTTGAGAGTTTTCGCCCCGAAGAACGTTTTC
CAATGATGAGCACTTTTAAAGTTCTGCTATGTGGCGCGGTATTATCCCGTATTGACGCCGGGCAAGAGCA
ACTCGGTCGCCGCATACACTATTCTCAGAATGACTTGGTTGAGTACTCACCAGTCACAGAAAAGCATCTT
ACGGATGGCATGACAGTAAGAGAATTATGCAGTGCTGCCATAACCATGAGTGATAACACTGCGGCCAACT
TACTTCTGACAACGATCGGAGGACCGAAGGAGCTAACCGCTTTTTTGCACAACATGGGGGATCATGTAAC
TCGCCTTGATCGTTGGGAACCGGAGCTGAATGAAGCCATACCAAACGACGAGCGTGACACCACGATGCCT
GTAGCAATGGCAACAACGTTGCGCAAACTATTAACTGGCGAACTACTTACTCTAGCTTCCCGGCAACAAT
TAATAGACTGGATGGAGGCGGATAAAGTTGCAGGACCACTTCTGCGCTCGGCCCTTCCGGCTGGCTGGTT
TATTGCTGATAAATCTGGAGCCGGTGAGCGTGGGTCTCGCGGTATCATTGCAGCACTGGGGCCAGATGGT
AAGCCCTCCCGTATCGTAGTTATCTACACGACGGGGAGTCAGGCAACTATGGATGAACGAAATAGACAGA
TCGCTGAGATAGGTGCCTCACTGATTAAGCATTGGTAACTGTCAGACCAAGTTTACTCATATATACTTTA
GATTGATTTAAAACTTCATTTTTAATTTAAAAGGATCTAGGTGAAGATCCTTTTTGATAATCTCATGACC
AAAATCCCTTAACGTGAGTTTTCGTTCCACTGAGCGTCAGACCCCGTAGAAAAGATCAAAGGATCTTCTT
GAGATCCTTTTTTTCTGCGCGTAATCTGCTGCTTGCAAACAAAAAAACCACCGCTACCAGCGGTGGTTTG
TTTGCCGGATCAAGAGCTACCAACTCTTTTTCCGAAGGTAACTGGCTTCAGCAGAGCGCAGATACCAAAT
ACTGTTCTTCTAGTGTAGCCGTAGTTAGGCCACCACTTCAAGAACTCTGTAGCACCGCCTACATACCTCG
CTCTGCTAATCCTGTTACCAGTGGCTGCTGCCAGTGGCGATAAGTCGTGTCTTACCGGGTTGGACTCAAG
ACGATAGTTACCGGATAAGGCGCAGCGGTCGGGCTGAACGGGGGGTTCGTGCACACAGCCCAGCTTGGAG
CGAACGACCTACACCGAACTGAGATACCTACAGCGTGAGCTATGAGAAAGCGCCACGCTTCCCGAAGGGA
GAAAGGCGGACAGGTATCCGGTAAGCGGCAGGGTCGGAACAGGAGAGCGCACGAGGGAGCTTCCAGGGGG
AAACGCCTGGTATCTTTATAGTCCTGTCGGGTTTCGCCACCTCTGACTTGAGCGTCGATTTTTGTGATGC
TCGTCAGGGGGGCGGAGCCTATGGAAAAACGCCAGCAACGCGGCCTTTTTACGGTTCCTGGCCTTTTGCT
GGCCTTTTGCTCACATGTTCTTTCCTGCGTTATCCCCTGATTCTGTGGATAACCGTATTACCGCCTTTGA
GTGAGCTGATACCGCTCGCCGCAGCCGAACGACCGAGCGCAGCGAGTCAGTGAGCGAGGAAGCGGAAGAG
CGCCCAATACG
Features (pLannotate 1.2.2; 19 found; start..end, strand, type, name):
     94..115     +  protein_bind   CAP binding site: CAP binding activates transcription in the presence of cAMP. E. coli catabolite activator protein
    130..160     +  promoter       lac promoter: promoter for the E. coli lac operon
    168..184     +  protein_bind   lac operator: The lac repressor binds to the lac operator to inhibit transcription in E. coli. This inhibition can be relieved by adding lactose or isopropyl-β-D-thiogalactopyranoside (IPTG). lac repressor encoded by lacI
    337..439     +  promoter       cat promoter: promoter of the E. coli cat gene encoding chloramphenicol acetyltransferase
    440..1099    +  CDS            CmR: chloramphenicol acetyltransferase; cat; confers resistance to chloramphenicol
   1191..1317    +  promoter       HSV TK promoter (fragment): herpes simplex virus thymidine kinase promoter
   1331..2980    +  CDS            LUCI_PHOPY: Experimental evidence at protein level: Swiss-Prot protein existence level 1. Produces green light with a wavelength of 562 nm. From Photinus pyralis (Common eastern firefly) (Lampyris pyralis).
   3016..3090    +  CDS            small t antigen (fragment): SV40 (simian virus 40) small t antigen
   3092..3157    +  intron         small t intron: SV40 (simian virus 40) small t antigen intron
   3287..3307    +  CDS            SV40 NLS: nuclear localization signal of SV40 (simian virus 40) large T antigen
   3626..3709    +  CDS            large T antigen (fragment): large T antigen from SV40 (simian virus 40)
   3732..3866    +  polyA_signal   SV40 poly(A) signal: SV40 polyadenylation signal
   3902..4056    +  CDS            lacZα (fragment): LacZα fragment of β-galactosidase; lacZ fragment
   4062..4161    -  misc_feature   bom (fragment): basis of mobility region from pBR322
   4263..4298    -  CDS            rop (fragment): Rop protein, which maintains plasmids at low copy number; rop
   4393..4497    +  promoter       AmpR promoter: bla
   4498..5358    +  CDS            AmpR: β-lactamase; bla; confers resistance to ampicillin, carbenicillin, and related antibiotics
   5529..6117    +  rep_origin     ori: high-copy-number ColE1/pMB1/pBR322/pUC origin of replication
   6300..81      +  CDS            lacI (fragment) (across the origin): lac repressor; lacI; The lac repressor binds to the lac operator to inhibit transcription in E. coli. This inhibition can be relieved by adding lactose or isopropyl-β-D-thiogalactopyranoside (IPTG).
