[The description below was written by a language model from this plasmid's Addgene catalogue record and pLannotate feature annotations shown in this document.]
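Description:
4XCLEAR-luciferase reporter is a firefly luciferase reporter plasmid designed to read out transcriptional activity of the CLEAR (Coordinated Lysosomal Expression and Regulation) network, the set of lysosomal and autophagy genes controlled by TFEB-family transcription factors. According to the catalogue entry, four tandem copies of a CLEAR element derived from the mouse LAMP-1 promoter are placed upstream of a minimal herpes simplex virus thymidine kinase promoter. The feature table supports the core of this arrangement: an HSV TK promoter fragment lies immediately before the Photinus pyralis luciferase coding sequence, which is followed by an SV40 small t intron and SV40 polyadenylation signal for mRNA processing in mammalian cells. The CLEAR repeats themselves are too short to be annotated and do not appear as a feature. On its own the minimal TK promoter gives low basal expression, so luciferase output should rise when factors bound to the CLEAR motifs activate transcription.

The plasmid is propagated in E. coli through a ColE1/pMB1-type origin and selected with ampicillin via the β-lactamase gene. The record lists the backbone as pGL3, but the annotated sequence contains elements not typical of that vector. These include a cat promoter and chloramphenicol acetyltransferase gene directly upstream of the TK promoter, lac promoter/operator and lacI and lacZα fragments, and pBR322-derived bom and rop remnants. The SV40 small t intron region is also unexpected for pGL3, so the actual backbone may differ from the stated one. The catalogue also describes the plasmid as low copy, whereas the origin is annotated as a high-copy type. The cloning sites are not recorded. The construct is typically transfected into mammalian cells to measure TFEB-dependent transcription, and the associated publication used it to study autophagy defects in a polyglutamine-expanded androgen receptor disease model.
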