Addgene plasmid #66800: 4XCLEAR-luciferase reporter
Purpose: Reporter for activity of the CLEAR network
Depositing lab: Albert La Spada. Depositing organization: University of California, San Diego (UCSD). Publication: Polyglutamine-expanded androgen receptor interferes with TFEB to elicit autophagy defects in SBMA. Cortes CJ, Miranda HC, Frankowski H, Batlevi Y, Young JE, Le A, Ivanov N, Sopher BL, Carromeu C, Muotri AR, Garden GA, La Spada AR. Nat Neurosci. 2014 Sep;17(9):1180-9. doi: 10.1038/nn.3787. Epub 2014 Aug 10. PubMed 25108912.
Backbone
  Vector backbone: pGL3
  Vector type: Luciferase
Growth in bacteria
  Bacterial resistance: Ampicillin, 50 μg/mL
  Growth temperature: 37°C
  Growth strain: DH5alpha
  Copy number: Low Copy
Gene/Insert
  Gene/Insert name: 4XCLEAR
  Species: M. musculus (mouse)
  Promoter: Four CLEAR elements (GTCACGTGAC) in tandem derived from LAMP-1 promoter + HTK
  Cloning method: Restriction Enzyme; 5′ cloning site Unknown (unknown if destroyed); 3′ cloning site Unknown (unknown if destroyed)
  Sequencing primers: 5′ -
Terms and licenses: Academic/Nonprofit Terms; Industry Terms: Not Available to Industry
How to cite: 4XCLEAR-luciferase reporter was a gift from Albert La Spada (Addgene plasmid # 66800 ; http://n2t.net/addgene:66800 ; RRID:Addgene_66800)
