>Addgene plasmid #66800 | 4XCLEAR-luciferase reporter | addgene partial sequence | sequence record 116602 | LucNRev 5'-CCTTATGCAGTTGCTCTCC-3'
GAATGGCGCCGGGCCTTTCTTTATGTTTTTGGCGTCTTCCATGGTGGCAAGCTTATGCAGGGTCGCTCGG
TGTTCGAGGCCACACGCGTCACCTTAATATGCGAAGTGGACCTCGGACCGCGCCGCCCCGACTGCATCTG
CGTGTTCGAATTCGCCAATGACAAGACGCTGGGCGGGGTTTGCCGGATCTCTAGAAGTCAGATCTGGTCA
CGTGACCCGCAGGGTCACGTGACCCG
